>Addgene plasmid #97188 | pBS-AMVpl-δWT-nAchR | addgene full sequence | sequence record 191155 | Addgene NGS Result
CACCTAAATTGTAAGCGTTAATATTTTGTTAAAATTCGCGTTAAATTTTTGTTAAATCAGCTCATTTTTT
AACCAATAGGCCGAAATCGGCAAAATCCCTTATAAATCAAAAGAATAGACCGAGATAGGGT
[37 nt withheld, positions 132-168]
AAAGAACGTGGACTCCAACGTCAAAGG
[49 nt withheld, positions 196-244]
T
[91 nt withheld, positions 246-336]
G
[124 nt withheld, positions 338-461]
CCCATTCGCCATTCAGGCTGCGCAACTGTTGGGAAGGGCGATCGGTGCGGGCCTCTTCGCTATTACGCCA
GCTGGCGAAAGGGGGATGTGCTGCAAGGCGATTAAGTTGGGTAACGCCAGGGTTTTCCCAGTCACGACGT
TGTAAAACGACGGCCAGTGAATTGTAATACGACTCACTATAGGGCGAATTGGAGCTCGTTTTTATTTTTA
ATTTTCTTTCAAATACTTCCACCATGGCAGGGCCTGTGCTCACACTGGGGCTGCTGGCTGCCCTTGTTGT
GTGTGCCCTCCCAGGCAGTTGGGGCCTGAATGAGGAACAAAGGCTGATCCAGCACCTATTCAATGAGAAG
GGCTACGACAAAGACCTGCGGCCGGTGGCTCGAAAGGAGGACAAAGTGGATGTCGCCCTAAGTCTCACCC
TCTCCAACCTCATCTCCCTGAAAGAAGTGGAGGAGACCCTCACCACCAACGTGTGGATAGATCATGCCTG
GGTAGACAGCCGTCTACAGTGGGATGCCAACGACTTCGGGAACATCACTGTCCTGCGCCTGCCCCCTGAC
ATGGTGTGGCTACCAGAGATTGTACTGGAGAACAACAATGATGGCTCGTTCCAGATTTCTTATGCCTGCA
ATGTGCTTGTCTATGACTCGGGCTATGTGACCTGGCTGCCGCCCGCCATCTTCCGCTCCTCCTGCCCCAT
CTCAGTCACCTACTTCCCTTTCGACTGGCAGAACTGCTCCCTCAAATTCAGTTCACTCAAGTATACAGCC
AAGGAGATCACACTTAGCCTGAAGCAGGAGGAGGAAAACAACCGCTCTTACCCCATTGAGTGGATCATCA
TTGACCCTGAAGGTTTCACAGAGAACGGTGAGTGGGAGATAGTGCATCGGGCAGCCAAGCTCAATGTGGA
CCCCAGTGTCCCGATGGACAGCACCAACCACCAAGATGTCACCTTCTACCTTATCATCCGCCGCAAGCCC
CTCTTCTACATCATCAACATTCTGGTACCCTGCGTGCTCATCTCCTTCATGATCAACCTAGTCTTCTACC
TGCCAGGCGACTGTGGAGAGAAGACCTCCGTGGCCATCTCAGTGCTCCTGGCCCAATCTGTCTTCCTGCT
GCTTATCTCCAAGAGGCTGCCGGCCACTTCCATGGCCATCCCCTTGGTAGGCAAGTTCCTGCTTTTCGGC
ATGGTGCTGGTCACCATGGTGGTGGTGATCTGTGTCATCGTACTGAACATCCACTTCCGGACGCCCAGCA
CCCATGTGCTGTCTGAGGGAGTCAAGAAGTTCTTCCTGGAGACCCTGCCCAAGCTCCTGCACATGTCCCG
CCCAGCAGAGGAAGACCCAGGCCCCAGGGCTCTCATCCGGAGAAGCAGCTCTCTGGGATACATCTGCAAA
GCAGAGGAGTATTTCTCACTTAAGTCCCGCAGTGACCTCATGTTTGAGAAGCAATCAGAGCGGCATGGGC
TGGCCCGGCGCCTCACCACAGCCCGCAGGCCTCCAGCAAGCTCTGAGCAGGTCCAACAGGAGCTCTTCAA
TGAGATGAAGCCAGCTGTGGATGGGGCAAACTTCATCGTCAACCATATGAGAGACCAAAACAGTTACAAT
GAGGAGAAGGACAACTGGAACCAGGTGGCCCGCACAGTGGACCGTCTCTGCCTGTTTGTGGTGACACCCG
TCATGGTGGTGGGCACAGCCTGGATCTTCCTGCAGGGTGTCTACAACCAGCCCCCACTCCAGCCTTTCCC
TGGGGACCCCTTCTCCTATAGCGAACAGGACAAGCGCTTCATCTAAAGCAGGCATGAGTAGACAGCCAGG
CAGAGAGCAGTCTGAGAACGGCACGTAGTTCCTGCCCTTGAGCTTGTGCCTAGCGGGTGCTGTGTGGCTG
GGCAGAGGCCATGGTCGGGAGAGCTCCCTTCCGGAAACAATTCCTTTCTAAATAAAGGAGGGAGACACTT
GAGATGGGCTAAGGGTGGACGTGGTGGAGAGGGAGGCTCCAGGGTTGTGAAGAGAAGCAGGGGCCTTGCT
CAGGGGGCCAGAGAGGTGACCTTGGGACTGGCTTCCTGGGAACAGTCCTGTGAGAGATCCCCCAACCTGA
GCTGCTCCTCCGCCTGGCTGTCTTCCAGAGCAGGTCAGAATTCGCTCTAGAACTAGTGGATCCCCCGGGC
TGCAGGAATTCGATCAGATCTGATCAAGCTTATCGATACCGTCGACCTCGAGGGGGGGCCCGGTACCCAG
CTTTTGTTCCCTTTAGTGAGGGTTAATTTCGAGCTTGGCGTAATCATGGTCATAGCTGTTTCCTGTGTGA
AATTGTTATCCGCTCACAATTCCACACAACATACGAGCCGGAAGCATAAAGTGTAAAGCCTGGGGTGCCT
AATGAGTGAGCTAACTCACATTAATTGCGTTGCGCTCACTGCCCGCTTTCCAGTCGGGAAACCTGTCGTG
CCAGCTGCATTAATGAATCGGCCAACGCGCGGGGAGAGGCGGTTTGCGTATTGGGCGCTCTTCCGCTTCC
TCGCTCACTGACTCGCTGCGCTCGGTCGTTCGGCTGCGGCGAGCGGTATCAGCTCACTCAAAGGCGGTAA
TACGGTTATCCACAGAATCAGGGGATAACGCAGGAAAGAACATGTGAGCAAAAGGCCAGCAAAAGGCCAG
GAACCGTAAAAAGGCCGCGTTGCTGGCGTTTTTCCATAGGCTCCGCCCCCCTGACGAGCATCACAAAAAT
CGACGCTCAAGTCAGAGGTGGCGAAACCCGACAGGACTATAAAGATACCAGGCGTTTCCCCCTGGAAGCT
CCCTCGTGCGCTCTCCTGTTCCGACCCTGCCGCTTACCGGATACCTGTCCGCCTTTCTCCCTTCGGGAAG
CGTGGCGCTTTCTCATAGCTCACGCTGTAGGTATCTCAGTTCGGTGTAGGTCGTTCGCTCCAAGCTGGGC
TGTGTGCACGAACCCCCCGTTCAGCCCGACCGCTGCGCCTTATCCGGTAACTATCGTCTTGAGTCCAACC
CGGTAAGACACGACTTATCGCCACTGGCAGCAGCCACTGGTAACAGGATTAGCAGAGCGAGGTATGTAGG
CGGTGCTACAGAGTTCTTGAAGTGGTGGCCTAACTACGGCTACACTAGAAGAACAGTATTTGGTATCTGC
GCTCTGCTGAAGCCAGTTACCTTCGGAAAAAGAGTTGGTAGCTCTTGATCCGGCAAACAAACCACCGCTG
GTAGCGGTGGTTTTTTTGTTTGCAAGCAGCAGATTACGCGCAGAAAAAAAGGATCTCAAGAAGATCCTTT
GATCTTTTCTACGGGGTCTGACGCTCAGTGGAACGAAAACTCACGTTAAGGGATTTTGGTCATGAGATTA
TCAAAAAGGATCTTCACCTAGATCCTTTTAAATTAAAAATGAAGTTTTAAATCAATCTAAAGTATATATG
AGTAAACTTGGTCTGACAGTTACCAATGCTTAATCAGTGAGGCACCTATCTCAGCGATCTGTCTATTTCG
TTCATCCATAGTTGCCTGACTCCCCGTCGTGTAGATAACTACGATACGGGAGGGCTTACCATCTGGCCCC
AGTGCTGCAATGATACCGCGAGACCCACGCTCACCGGCTCCAGATTTATCAGCAATAAACCAGCCAGCCG
GAAGGGCCGAGCGCAGAAGTGGTCCTGCAACTTTATCCGCCTCCATCCAGTCTATTAATTGTTGCCGGGA
AGCTAGAGTAAGTAGTTCGCCAGTTAATAGTTTGCGCAACGTTGTTGCCATTGCTACAGGCATCGTGGTG
TCACGCTCGTCGTTTGGTATGGCTTCATTCAGCTCCGGTTCCCAACGATCAAGGCGAGTTACATGATCCC
CCATGTTGTGCAAAAAAGCGGTTAGCTCCTTCGGTCCTCCGATCGTTGTCAGAAGTAAGTTGGCCGCAGT
GTTATCACTCATGGTTATGGCAGCACTGCATAATTCTCTTACTGTCATGCCATCCGTAAGATGCTTTTCT
GTGACTGGTGAGTACTCAACCAAGTCATTCTGAGAATAGTGTATGCGGCGACCGAGTTGCTCTTGCCCGG
CGTCAATACGGGATAATACCGCGCCACATAGCAGAACTTTAAAAGTGCTCATCATTGGAAAACGTTCTTC
GGGGCGAAAACTCTCAAGGATCTTACCGCTGTTGAGATCCAGTTCGATGTAACCCACTCGTGCACCCAAC
TGATCTTCAGCATCTTTTACTTTCACCAGCGTTTCTGGGTGAGCAAAAACAGGAAGGCAAAATGCCGCAA
AAAAGGGAATAAGGGCGACACGGAAATGTTGAATACTCATACTCTTCCTTTTTCAATATTATTGAAGCAT
TTATCAGGGTTATTGTCTCATGAGCGGATACATATTTGAATGTATTTAGAAAAATAAACAAATAGGGGTT
CCGCGCACATTTCCCCGAAAAGTGC
Features (pLannotate 1.2.2; 12 found; start..end, strand, type, name):
     33..461     -  rep_origin     f1 ori (sequence partly withheld): f1 bacteriophage origin of replication; arrow indicates direction of (+) strand synthesis
    466..623     -  CDS            lacZα (fragment): LacZα fragment of β-galactosidase; lacZ fragment
    626..644     +  promoter       T7 promoter: promoter for bacteriophage T7 RNA polymerase
    695..2254    +  CDS            Chrnd: ACHD_MOUSE - Also known as Acrd. Experimental evidence at transcript level: Swiss-Prot protein existence level 2. After binding acetylcholine, the AChR responds by an extensive change in conformation that affects all subunits and leads to opening of an ion-conducting channel across the plasma membrane. From Mus musculus (Mouse).
   2711..2729    -  promoter       T3 promoter: promoter for bacteriophage T3 RNA polymerase
   2774..2790    -  protein_bind   lac operator: The lac repressor binds to the lac operator to inhibit transcription in E. coli. This inhibition can be relieved by adding lactose or isopropyl-β-D-thiogalactopyranoside (IPTG). lac repressor encoded by lacI
   2798..2828    -  promoter       lac promoter: promoter for the E. coli lac operon
   2843..2864    -  protein_bind   CAP binding site: CAP binding activates transcription in the presence of cAMP. E. coli catabolite activator protein
   2877..2969    -  CDS            lacI (fragment): lac repressor; lacI; The lac repressor binds to the lac operator to inhibit transcription in E. coli. This inhibition can be relieved by adding lactose or isopropyl-β-D-thiogalactopyranoside (IPTG).
   3152..3740    -  rep_origin     ori: high-copy-number ColE1/pMB1/pBR322/pUC origin of replication
   3911..4771    -  CDS            AmpR: β-lactamase; bla; confers resistance to ampicillin, carbenicillin, and related antibiotics
   4772..4876    -  promoter       AmpR promoter: bla
