[The description below was written by a language model from this plasmid's Addgene catalogue record and pLannotate feature annotations shown in this document.]
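Description:
pBS-AMVpl-δWT-nAchR is a pBluescript KS+ based plasmid carrying the wild-type mouse nicotinic acetylcholine receptor delta subunit (Chrnd) downstream of a T7 promoter. It is catalogued as a bacterial expression vector, but its layout is that of an in vitro transcription template. It is maintained in E. coli through a high-copy ColE1/pUC-type origin and selected with ampicillin via the β-lactamase gene and its own promoter. An f1 origin from the phagemid backbone allows single-stranded DNA production. The usual Bluescript remnants are also present: a lacZα fragment interrupted by the insert, the lac promoter, operator and CAP site, and a short lacI fragment.

The annotated Chrnd coding sequence of about 1.56 kb lies in the sense orientation a short distance after the T7 promoter, with a T3 promoter facing inward from the opposite side of the polylinker, several hundred bases beyond the end of the open reading frame. The "AMVpl" in the name may refer to an added leader or polylinker element between the promoter and the gene, but neither the catalogue fields nor the feature table annotate or define it. The sequenced record is 4,896 nt, somewhat longer than the 4,746 bp listed in the catalogue.

The stated purpose is to test whether structural domains matter for nAChR channel function, using dose-response curves from voltage-clamped oocytes to estimate EC50 values and Hill coefficients. In that setting, T7-driven transcription would presumably supply delta subunit RNA for oocyte expression alongside the other receptor subunits. This wild-type construct would then serve as the reference for mutant versions, such as those altering conserved leucine residues in the M2 domain examined in the associated study.
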