Addgene plasmid #97188: pBS-AMVpl-δWT-nAchR
Purpose: To determine if structural domains are important for nicotinic acetylcholine receptor (nAChr) channel function via dose-response curves from voltage-clamped oocytes to estimate EC50's and Hill Co
Depositing lab: Henry Lester. Depositing organization: California Institute of Technology. Publication: Channel gating governed symmetrically by conserved leucine residues in the M2 domain of nicotinic receptors. Labarca C, Nowak MW, Zhang H, Tang L, Deshpande P, Lester HA. Nature. 1995 Aug 10. 376(6540):514-6. 10.1038/376514a0 PubMed 7637783.
Backbone
  Vector backbone: pBluescript KS+
  Backbone manufacturer: Stratagene
  Backbone size w/o insert (bp): 2964
  Total vector size (bp): 4746
  Modifications to backbone: NA
  Vector type: Bacterial Expression
Growth in bacteria
  Bacterial resistance: Ampicillin, 100 μg/mL
  Growth temperature: 37°C
  Growth strain: DH5alpha
  Copy number: High Copy
Gene/Insert
  Gene/Insert name: Delta nicotinic acetylcholine receptor (alt name: δWT-nAchR)
  Species: M. musculus (mouse)
  Insert size (bp): 1563
  Mutation: WT
  GenBank ID: NM-021600
  Entrez Gene: Chrnd (a.k.a. Achr-4, Acrd, L10076)
  Promoter: T7
  Cloning method: Restriction Enzyme; 5′ cloning site EcoR V (unknown if destroyed); 3′ cloning site BstX1 (unknown if destroyed)
  Sequencing primers: 5′ T7; 3′ pBSKSreverse(+) primer
Resource information
  A portion of this plasmid was derived from a plasmid made by: Lester Lab
Terms and licenses: Academic/Nonprofit Terms; Industry Terms: Not Available to Industry
How to cite: pBS-AMVpl-δWT-nAchR was a gift from Henry Lester (Addgene plasmid # 97188 ; http://n2t.net/addgene:97188 ; RRID:Addgene_97188)
